Addgene plasmid #215827: SpCas9-CBE6d-V106W
Purpose: Express CBE6d V106W (with SpCas9) in mammalian cells
Depositing lab: David Liu. Publication: Phage-assisted evolution of highly active cytosine base editors with enhanced selectivity and minimal sequence context preference. Zhang E, Neugebauer ME, Krasnow NA, Liu DR. Nat Commun. 2024 Feb 24;15(1):1697. doi: 10.1038/s41467-024-45969-7. PubMed 38402281.
Backbone
  Vector backbone: pCMV with a BR322 origin
  Total vector size (bp): 8857
  Vector type: in vitro Transcription Template
Growth in bacteria
  Bacterial resistance: Ampicillin, 100 μg/mL
  Growth temperature: 37°C
  Growth strain: DH5alpha
  Copy number: High Copy
Gene/Insert
  Gene/Insert name: CBE6d V106W-SpCas9-2xUGI
  Insert size (bp): 5325
  Entrez Gene: cas9 (a.k.a. SD90_RS03825, SD90_03830)
Terms and licenses: Academic/Nonprofit Terms; Industry Terms: Not Available to Industry
How to cite: SpCas9-CBE6d-V106W was a gift from David Liu (Addgene plasmid # 215827 ; http://n2t.net/addgene:215827 ; RRID:Addgene_215827)
