[The description below was written by a language model from this plasmid's Addgene catalogue record and pLannotate feature annotations shown in this document.]
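Description:
SpCas9-CBE6d-V106W is a mammalian expression plasmid built on a pCMV backbone that encodes a cytosine base editor, CBE6d carrying a V106W substitution, fused to Streptococcus pyogenes Cas9 and two copies of uracil glycosylase inhibitor (UGI). It is propagated in E. coli as a high-copy plasmid through a ColE1/pBR322-type origin and selected with ampicillin via the β-lactamase gene. Small remnants of lac regulatory elements, a lacI fragment, a pBluescript cloning site and a pBR322 bom fragment are backbone carry-over with no evident role in the payload. The catalogue lists a total size of 8,857 bp, whereas the sequenced record behind the feature table is 8,778 nt, a small discrepancy the record does not explain.

The roughly 5.3 kb fusion is driven by the CMV enhancer and immediate-early promoter and terminated by the bGH polyadenylation signal. A T7 promoter lies between the CMV promoter and the coding sequence, which fits the catalogue's classification as an in vitro transcription template: the same plasmid could be used to produce editor mRNA. The deaminase domain is annotated as E. coli tadA, consistent with a TadA-derived enzyme that, according to the associated publication title, was evolved by phage-assisted evolution for cytosine deamination with improved selectivity and little sequence context preference. The Cas9 portion is annotated with the D10A mutation in its N-terminal half, which suggests a nickase, though the record does not say so outright. UGI blocks uracil-DNA glycosylase so the uracil intermediate is retained and C-to-T conversion is favoured. The annotation detects only one UGI copy although the insert name specifies two. No guide RNA cassette is annotated, so a guide would presumably have to be supplied separately.
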