Features (pLannotate 1.2.2; 18 found; start..end, strand, type, name):
    365..568     +  promoter       CMV promoter: human cytomegalovirus (CMV) immediate early promoter
    610..628     +  promoter       T7 promoter: promoter for bacteriophage T7 RNA polymerase
    702..1193    +  CDS            tadA: TADA_ECOLI - Also known as yfhC. Experimental evidence at protein level: Swiss-Prot protein existence level 1. Catalyzes the deamination of adenosine to inosine at the wobble position 34 of tRNA(Arg2). Essential for cell viability. From Escherichia coli (strain K12).
   1296..2897    +  CDS            dCas9(N): N-terminal portion of catalytically inactive Streptococcus pyogenes dCas9 carrying the D10A mutation (Zetsche et al., 2015)
   2898..5392    +  CDS            Cas9(C) (fragment): C-terminal portion of Streptococcus pyogenes Cas9 (Zetsche et al., 2015)
   5706..5954    +  CDS            UGI: UNGI_BPPB2 - Experimental evidence at protein level: Swiss-Prot protein existence level 1. This protein binds specifically and reversibly to the host uracil-DNA glycosylase, preventing removal of uracil residues from PBS2 DNA by the host uracil-excision repair system. From Bacillus phage PBS2 (Bacteriophage PBS2).
   6072..6296    +  polyA_signal   bGH poly(A) signal: bovine growth hormone polyadenylation signal
   6300..6321    +  promoter       SV40 promoter (fragment): SV40 enhancer and early promoter
   6326..6342    +  misc_feature   MCS (fragment): pBluescript multiple cloning site
   6391..6407    -  protein_bind   lac operator: The lac repressor binds to the lac operator to inhibit transcription in E. coli. This inhibition can be relieved by adding lactose or isopropyl-β-D-thiogalactopyranoside (IPTG). lac repressor encoded by lacI
   6415..6445    -  promoter       lac promoter: promoter for the E. coli lac operon
   6460..6481    -  protein_bind   CAP binding site: CAP binding activates transcription in the presence of cAMP. E. coli catabolite activator protein
   6494..6586    -  CDS            lacI (fragment): lac repressor; lacI; The lac repressor binds to the lac operator to inhibit transcription in E. coli. This inhibition can be relieved by adding lactose or isopropyl-β-D-thiogalactopyranoside (IPTG).
   6769..7357    -  rep_origin     ori: high-copy-number ColE1/pMB1/pBR322/pUC origin of replication
   7528..8388    -  CDS            AmpR: β-lactamase; bla; confers resistance to ampicillin, carbenicillin, and related antibiotics
   8389..8493    -  promoter       AmpR promoter: bla
   8564..8608    -  misc_feature   bom (fragment): basis of mobility region from pBR322
   8763..364     +  enhancer       CMV enhancer (across the origin): human cytomegalovirus immediate early enhancer
>Addgene plasmid #215827 | SpCas9-CBE6d-V106W | addgene full sequence | sequence record 424827 | Addgene NGS Result
TAGTTATTAATAGTAATCAATTACGGGGTCATTAGTTCATAGCCCATATATGGAGTTCCGCGTTACATAA
CTTACGGTAAATGGCCCGCCTGGCTGACCGCCCAACGACCCCCGCCCATTGACGTCAATAATGACGTATG
TTCCCATAGTAACGCCAATAGGGACTTTCCATTGACGTCAATGGGTGGAGTATTTACGGTAAACTGCCCA
CTTGGCAGTACATCAAGTGTATCATATGCCAAGTACGCCCCCTATTGACGTCAATGACGGTAAATGGCCC
GCCTGGCATTATGCCCAGTACATGACCTTATGGGACTTTCCTACTTGGCAGTACATCTACGTATTAGTCA
TCGCTATTACCATGGTGATGCGGTTTTGGCAGTACATCAATGGGCGTGGATAGCGGTTTGACTCACGGGG
ATTTCCAAGTCTCCACCCCATTGACGTCAATGGGAGTTTGTTTTGGCACCAAAATCAACGGGACTTTCCA
AAATGTCGTAACAACTCCGCCCCATTGACGCAAATGGGCGGTAGGCGTGTACGGTGGGAGGTCTATATAA
GCAGAGCTGGTTTAGTGAACCGTCAGATCCGCTAGAGATCCGCGGCCGCTAATACGACTCACTATAGGGA
GAGCCGCCACCATGAAACGGACAGCCGACGGAAGCGAGTTCGAGTCACCAAAGAAGAAGCGGAAAGTCAG
TTCTGAGGTGGAGTTTTCCCACGAGTACTGGATGAGACATGCCCTGACCCTGGCCAAGAGGGCACGGGAT
GAGGGAGAGGCGCCTGTGGGAGCCGTGCTGGTGCTGAACAATAGAGTGATCGGCGAGGGCTGGTGTAGAC
GTATCGGCCTGCACGACCCAACAGCCCATGCCGAAATTATGGCCCTGAGACAGGGCGGCCTGGTCATGCA
GAACCCCAGACTGATTGACGCCACCCTGTACGTGACATTCGAGCCTTGCGTGATGTGCGCCGGCGCCATG
ATCAACTCTAGGATCGGCCGCGTGGTGTTTGGCTGGAGGAACTCAAAAAGAGGCGCCGCAGGCTCCCTGA
TGAACGTGCTGAACTACCCCGGCATGAATCACCGCGTCGAAATTACCGAGGGAATCCTGGCAGATGAATG
TGCCGCCCTGCTGTGCGATTTCTATCGGATGCCTAGACAGGTGTTCAATGCTCAGAAGAAGGCCCAGAGC
TCCATCAACTCTGGCGGATCTAGCGGAGGATCCTCTGGCAGCGAGACACCAGGAACAAGCGAGTCAGCAA
CACCAGAGAGCAGTGGCGGCAGCAGCGGCGGCAGCGACAAGAAGTACAGCATCGGCCTGGCCATCGGCAC
CAACTCTGTGGGCTGGGCCGTGATCACCGACGAGTACAAGGTGCCCAGCAAGAAATTCAAGGTGCTGGGC
AACACCGACCGGCACAGCATCAAGAAGAACCTGATCGGAGCCCTGCTGTTCGACAGCGGCGAAACAGCCG
AGGCCACCCGGCTGAAGAGAACCGCCAGAAGAAGATACACCAGACGGAAGAACCGGATCTGCTATCTGCA
AGAGATCTTCAGCAACGAGATGGCCAAGGTGGACGACAGCTTCTTCCACAGACTGGAAGAGTCCTTCCTG
GTGGAAGAGGATAAGAAGCACGAGCGGCACCCCATCTTCGGCAACATCGTGGACGAGGTGGCCTACCACG
AGAAGTACCCCACCATCTACCACCTGAGAAAGAAACTGGTGGACAGCACCGACAAGGCCGACCTGCGGCT
GATCTATCTGGCCCTGGCCCACATGATCAAGTTCCGGGGCCACTTCCTGATCGAGGGCGACCTGAACCCC
GACAACAGCGACGTGGACAAGCTGTTCATCCAGCTGGTGCAGACCTACAACCAGCTGTTCGAGGAAAACC
CCATCAACGCCAGCGGCGTGGACGCCAAGGCCATCCTGTCTGCCAGACTGAGCAAGAGCAGACGGCTGGA
AAATCTGATCGCCCAGCTGCCCGGCGAGAAGAAGAATGGCCTGTTCGGAAACCTGATTGCCCTGAGCCTG
GGCCTGACCCCCAACTTCAAGAGCAACTTCGACCTGGCCGAGGATGCCAAACTGCAGCTGAGCAAGGACA
CCTACGACGACGACCTGGACAACCTGCTGGCCCAGATCGGCGACCAGTACGCCGACCTGTTTCTGGCCGC
CAAGAACCTGTCCGACGCCATCCTGCTGAGCGACATCCTGAGAGTGAACACCGAGATCACCAAGGCCCCC
CTGAGCGCCTCTATGATCAAGAGATACGACGAGCACCACCAGGACCTGACCCTGCTGAAAGCTCTCGTGC
GGCAGCAGCTGCCTGAGAAGTACAAAGAGATTTTCTTCGACCAGAGCAAGAACGGCTACGCCGGCTACAT
TGACGGCGGAGCCAGCCAGGAAGAGTTCTACAAGTTCATCAAGCCCATCCTGGAAAAGATGGACGGCACC
GAGGAACTGCTCGTGAAGCTGAACAGAGAGGACCTGCTGCGGAAGCAGCGGACCTTCGACAACGGCAGCA
TCCCCCACCAGATCCACCTGGGAGAGCTGCACGCCATTCTGCGGCGGCAGGAAGATTTTTACCCATTCCT
GAAGGACAACCGGGAAAAGATCGAGAAGATCCTGACCTTCCGCATCCCCTACTACGTGGGCCCTCTGGCC
AGGGGAAACAGCAGATTCGCCTGGATGACCAGAAAGAGCGAGGAAACCATCACCCCCTGGAACTTCGAGG
AAGTGGTGGACAAGGGCGCTTCCGCCCAGAGCTTCATCGAGCGGATGACCAACTTCGATAAGAACCTGCC
CAACGAGAAGGTGCTGCCCAAGCACAGCCTGCTGTACGAGTACTTCACCGTGTATAACGAGCTGACCAAA
GTGAAATACGTGACCGAGGGAATGAGAAAGCCCGCCTTCCTGAGCGGCGAGCAGAAAAAGGCCATCGTGG
ACCTGCTGTTCAAGACCAACCGGAAAGTGACCGTGAAGCAGCTGAAAGAGGACTACTTCAAGAAAATCGA
GTGCTTCGACTCCGTGGAAATCTCCGGCGTGGAAGATCGGTTCAACGCCTCCCTGGGCACATACCACGAT
CTGCTGAAAATTATCAAGGACAAGGACTTCCTGGACAATGAGGAAAACGAGGACATTCTGGAAGATATCG
TGCTGACCCTGACACTGTTTGAGGACAGAGAGATGATCGAGGAACGGCTGAAAACCTATGCCCACCTGTT
CGACGACAAAGTGATGAAGCAGCTGAAGCGGCGGAGATACACCGGCTGGGGCAGGCTGAGCCGGAAGCTG
ATCAACGGCATCCGGGACAAGCAGTCCGGCAAGACAATCCTGGATTTCCTGAAGTCCGACGGCTTCGCCA
ACAGAAACTTCATGCAGCTGATCCACGACGACAGCCTGACCTTTAAAGAGGACATCCAGAAAGCCCAGGT
GTCCGGCCAGGGCGATAGCCTGCACGAGCACATTGCCAATCTGGCCGGCAGCCCCGCCATTAAGAAGGGC
ATCCTGCAGACAGTGAAGGTGGTGGACGAGCTCGTGAAAGTGATGGGCCGGCACAAGCCCGAGAACATCG
TGATCGAAATGGCCAGAGAGAACCAGACCACCCAGAAGGGACAGAAGAACAGCCGCGAGAGAATGAAGCG
GATCGAAGAGGGCATCAAAGAGCTGGGCAGCCAGATCCTGAAAGAACACCCCGTGGAAAACACCCAGCTG
CAGAACGAGAAGCTGTACCTGTACTACCTGCAGAATGGGCGGGATATGTACGTGGACCAGGAACTGGACA
TCAACCGGCTGTCCGACTACGATGTGGACCATATCGTGCCTCAGAGCTTTCTGAAGGACGACTCCATCGA
CAACAAGGTGCTGACCAGAAGCGACAAGAACCGGGGCAAGAGCGACAACGTGCCCTCCGAAGAGGTCGTG
AAGAAGATGAAGAACTACTGGCGGCAGCTGCTGAACGCCAAGCTGATTACCCAGAGAAAGTTCGACAATC
TGACCAAGGCCGAGAGAGGCGGCCTGAGCGAACTGGATAAGGCCGGCTTCATCAAGAGACAGCTGGTGGA
AACCCGGCAGATCACAAAGCACGTGGCACAGATCCTGGACTCCCGGATGAACACTAAGTACGACGAGAAT
GACAAGCTGATCCGGGAAGTGAAAGTGATCACCCTGAAGTCCAAGCTGGTGTCCGATTTCCGGAAGGATT
TCCAGTTTTACAAAGTGCGCGAGATCAACAACTACCACCACGCCCACGACGCCTACCTGAACGCCGTCGT
GGGAACCGCCCTGATCAAAAAGTACCCTAAGCTGGAAAGCGAGTTCGTGTACGGCGACTACAAGGTGTAC
GACGTGCGGAAGATGATCGCCAAGAGCGAGCAGGAAATCGGCAAGGCTACCGCCAAGTACTTCTTCTACA
GCAACATCATGAACTTTTTCAAGACCGAGATTACCCTGGCCAACGGCGAGATCCGGAAGCGGCCTCTGAT
CGAGACAAACGGCGAAACCGGGGAGATCGTGTGGGATAAGGGCCGGGATTTTGCCACCGTGCGGAAAGTG
CTGAGCATGCCCCAAGTGAATATCGTGAAAAAGACCGAGGTGCAGACAGGCGGCTTCAGCAAAGAGTCTA
TCCTGCCCAAGAGGAACAGCGATAAGCTGATCGCCAGAAAGAAGGACTGGGACCCTAAGAAGTACGGCGG
CTTCGACAGCCCCACCGTGGCCTATTCTGTGCTGGTGGTGGCCAAAGTGGAAAAGGGCAAGTCCAAGAAA
CTGAAGAGTGTGAAAGAGCTGCTGGGGATCACCATCATGGAAAGAAGCAGCTTCGAGAAGAATCCCATCG
ACTTTCTGGAAGCCAAGGGCTACAAAGAAGTGAAAAAGGACCTGATCATCAAGCTGCCTAAGTACTCCCT
GTTCGAGCTGGAAAACGGCCGGAAGAGAATGCTGGCCTCTGCCGGCGAACTGCAGAAGGGAAACGAACTG
GCCCTGCCCTCCAAATATGTGAACTTCCTGTACCTGGCCAGCCACTATGAGAAGCTGAAGGGCTCCCCCG
AGGATAATGAGCAGAAACAGCTGTTTGTGGAACAGCACAAGCACTACCTGGACGAGATCATCGAGCAGAT
CAGCGAGTTCTCCAAGAGAGTGATCCTGGCCGACGCTAATCTGGACAAAGTGCTGTCCGCCTACAACAAG
CACCGGGATAAGCCCATCAGAGAGCAGGCCGAGAATATCATCCACCTGTTTACCCTGACCAATCTGGGAG
CCCCTGCCGCCTTCAAGTACTTTGACACCACCATCGACCGGAAGAGGTACACCAGCACCAAAGAGGTGCT
GGACGCCACCCTGATCCACCAGAGCATCACCGGCCTGTACGAGACACGGATCGACCTGTCTCAGCTGGGA
GGTGACAGCGGCGGGAGCGGCGGGAGCGGGGGGAGCACTAATCTGAGCGACATCATTGAGAAGGAGACTG
GGAAACAGCTGGTCATTCAGGAGTCCATCCTGATGCTGCCTGAGGAGGTGGAGGAAGTGATCGGCAACAA
GCCAGAGTCTGACATCCTGGTGCACACCGCCTACGACGAGTCCACAGATGAGAATGTGATGCTGCTGACC
TCTGACGCCCCCGAGTATAAGCCTTGGGCCCTGGTCATCCAGGATTCTAACGGCGAGAATAAGATCAAGA
TGCTGAGCGGAGGATCCGGAGGATCTGGAGGCAGCACCAACCTGTCTGACATCATCGAGAAGGAGACAGG
CAAGCAGCTGGTCATCCAGGAGAGCATCCTGATGCTGCCCGAAGAAGTCGAAGAAGTGATCGGAAACAAG
CCTGAGAGCGATATCCTGGTCCATACCGCCTACGACGAGAGTACCGACGAAAATGTGATGCTGCTGACAT
CCGACGCCCCAGAGTATAAGCCCTGGGCTCTGGTCATCCAGGATTCCAACGGAGAGAACAAAATCAAAAT
GCTGTCTGGCGGCTCAAAAAGAACCGCCGACGGCAGCGAATTCGAGCCCAAGAAGAAGAGGAAAGTCTAA
CCGGTCATCATCACCATCACCATTGAGTTTAAACCCGCTGATCAGCCTCGACTGTGCCTTCTAGTTGCCA
GCCATCTGTTGTTTGCCCCTCCCCCGTGCCTTCCTTGACCCTGGAAGGTGCCACTCCCACTGTCCTTTCC
TAATAAAATGAGGAAATTGCATCGCATTGTCTGAGTAGGTGTCATTCTATTCTGGGGGGTGGGGTGGGGC
AGGACAGCAAGGGGGAGGATTGGGAAGACAATAGCAGGCATGCTGGGGATGCGGTGGGCTCTATGGCTTC
TGAGGCGGAAAGAACCAGCTGGGGCTCGATACCGTCGACCTCTAGCTAGAGCTTGGCGTAATCATGGTCA
TAGCTGTTTCCTGTGTGAAATTGTTATCCGCTCACAATTCCACACAACATACGAGCCGGAAGCATAAAGT
GTAAAGCCTAGGGTGCCTAATGAGTGAGCTAACTCACATTAATTGCGTTGCGCTCACTGCCCGCTTTCCA
GTCGGGAAACCTGTCGTGCCAGCTGCATTAATGAATCGGCCAACGCGCGGGGAGAGGCGGTTTGCGTATT
GGGCGCACTTCCGCTTCCTCGCTCACTGACTCGCTGCGCTCGGTCGTTCGGCTGCGGCGAGCGGTATCAG
CTCACTCAAAGGCGGTAATACGGTTATCCACAGAATCAGGGGATAACGCAGGAAAGAACATGTGAGCAAA
AGGCCAGCAAAAGGCCAGGAACCGTAAAAAGGCCGCGTTGCTGGCGTTTTTCCATAGGCTCCGCCCCCCT
GACGAGCATCACAAAAATCGACGCTCAAGTCAGAGGTGGCGAAACCCGACAGGACTATAAAGATACCAGG
CGTTTCCCCCTGGAAGCTCCCTCGTGCGCTCTCCTGTTCCGACCCTGCCGCTTACCGGATACCTGTCCGC
CTTTCTCCCTTCGGGAAGCGTGGCGCTTTCTCATAGCTCACGCTGTAGGTATCTCAGTTCGGTGTAGGTC
GTTCGCTCCAAGCTGGGCTGTGTGCACGAACCCCCCGTTCAGCCCGACCGCTGCGCCTTATCCGGTAACT
ATCGTCTTGAGTCCAACCCGGTAAGACACGACTTATCGCCACTGGCAGCAGCCACTGGTAACAGGATTAG
CAGAGCGAGGTATGTAGGCGGTGCTACAGAGTTCTTGAAGTGGTGGCCTAACTACGGCTACACTAGAAGA
ACAGTATTTGGTATCTGCGCTCTGCTGAAGCCAGTTACCTTCGGAAAAAGAGTTGGTAGCTCTTGATCCG
GCAAACAAACCACCGCTGGTAGCGGTGGTTTTTTTGTTTGCAAGCAGCAGATTACGCGCAGAAAAAAAGG
ATCTCAAGAAGATCCTTTGATCTTTTCTACGGGGTCTGACACTCAGTGGAACGAAAACTCACGTTAAGGG
ATTTTGGTCATGAGATTATCAAAAAGGATCTTCACCTAGATCCTTTTAAATTAAAAATGAAGTTTTAAAT
CAATCTAAAGTATATATGAGTAAACTTGGTCTGACAGTTACCAATGCTTAATCAGTGAGGCACCTATCTC
AGCGATCTGTCTATTTCGTTCATCCATAGTTGCCTGACTCCCCGTCGTGTAGATAACTACGATACGGGAG
GGCTTACCATCTGGCCCCAGTGCTGCAATGATACCGCGGGACCCACGCTCACCGGCTCCAGATTTATCAG
CAATAAACCAGCCAGCCGGAAGGGCCGAGCGCAGAAGTGGTCCTGCAACTTTATCCGCCTCCATCCAGTC
TATTAATTGTTGCCGGGAAGCTAGAGTAAGTAGTTCGCCAGTTAATAGTTTGCGCAACGTTGTTGCCATT
GCTACAGGCATCGTGGTGTCACGCTCGTCGTTTGGTATGGCTTCATTCAGCTCCGGTTCCCAACGATCAA
GGCGAGTTACATGATCCCCCATGTTGTGCAAAAAAGCGGTTAGCTCCTTCGGTCCTCCGATCGTTGTCAG
AAGTAAGTTGGCCGCAGTGTTATCACTCATGGTTATGGCAGCACTGCATAATTCTCTTACTGTCATGCCA
TCCGTAAGATGCTTTTCTGTGACTGGTGAGTACTCAACCAAGTCATTCTGAGAATAGTGTATGCGGCGAC
CGAGTTGCTCTTGCCCGGCGTCAATACGGGATAATACCGCGCCACATAGCAGAACTTTAAAAGTGCTCAT
CATTGGAAAACGTTCTTCGGGGCGAAAACTCTCAAGGATCTTACCGCTGTTGAGATCCAGTTCGATGTAA
CCCACTCGTGCACCCAACTGATCTTCAGCATCTTTTACTTTCACCAGCGTTTCTGGGTGAGCAAAAACAG
GAAGGCAAAATGCCGCAAAAAAGGGAATAAGGGCGACACGGAAATGTTGAATACTCATACTCTTCCTTTT
TCAATATTATTGAAGCATTTATCAGGGTTATTGTCTCATGAGCGGATACATATTTGAATGTATTTAGAAA
AATAAACAAATAGGGGTTCCGCGCACATTTCCCCGAAAAGTGCCACCTGACGTCGACGGATCGGGAGATC
GATCTCCCGATCCCCTAGGGTCGACTCTCAGTACAATCTGCTCTGATGCCGCATAGTTAAGCCAGTATCT
GCTCCCTGCTTGTGTGTTGGAGGTCGCTGAGTAGTGCGCGAGCAAAATTTAAGCTACAACAAGGCAAGGC
TTGACCGACAATTGCATGAAGAATCTGCTTAGGGTTAGGCGTTTTGCGCTGCTTCGCGATGTACGGGCCA
GATATACGCGTTGACATTGATTATTGAC
